Addgene plasmid #168173: pJN63 [pmyo-3::BeCyclOp::SL2::mCherry]
Purpose: Expression of BeCyclOp in BWMs of C. elegans
Depositing lab: Alexander Gottschalk. Depositing organization: Goethe-Universitaet Frankfurt am Main. Publication: Optogenetic manipulation of cGMP in cells and animals by the tightly light-regulated guanylyl-cyclase opsin CyclOp. Gao S, Nagpal J, Schneider MW, Kozjak-Pavlovic V, Nagel G, Gottschalk A. Nat Commun. 2015 Sep 8;6:8046. doi: 10.1038/ncomms9046. PubMed 26345128.
Backbone
  Vector backbone: pCFJ104
  Vector type: Worm Expression
Growth in bacteria
  Bacterial resistance: Ampicillin, 100 μg/mL
  Growth temperature: 37°C
  Growth strain: DH5alpha
  Copy number: High Copy
Gene/Insert
  Gene/Insert name: BeCyclOp (codon optimized for C. elegans) (alt name: BeRhGC, BeGC1, RhoGC)
  Species: Blastocladiella emersonii
  Cloning method: Restriction Enzyme; 5′ cloning site XbaI (unknown if destroyed); 3′ cloning site KpnI (unknown if destroyed)
  Sequencing primers: 5′ gattctttgcttgtcaac; 3′ ACTTGTAAGCTTCTAGG
Terms and licenses: Academic/Nonprofit Terms; Industry Terms: Not Available to Industry
How to cite: pJN63 [pmyo-3::BeCyclOp::SL2::mCherry] was a gift from Alexander Gottschalk (Addgene plasmid # 168173 ; http://n2t.net/addgene:168173 ; RRID:Addgene_168173)
