[The description below was written by a language model from this plasmid's Addgene catalogue record and pLannotate feature annotations shown in this document.]
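Description:
pJN63 is a C. elegans expression plasmid built on the pCFJ104 backbone and designed to express the light-activated guanylyl cyclase opsin BeCyclOp in body wall muscle cells (BWMs). It is propagated in E. coli as a high-copy plasmid. The 8,765 nt sequence carries a ColE1/pUC-type origin and a β-lactamase gene with its own promoter, which confers ampicillin resistance. It also contains common cloning-vector remnants: a lac promoter/operator with CAP site, and fragments of lacI, rop and bom.

As the construct name indicates, the payload is a bicistronic cassette driven by the myo-3 promoter, which is a muscle myosin promoter commonly used for body wall muscle expression in worms. The first cistron is BeCyclOp (also called BeRhGC, BeGC1 or RhoGC) from the fungus Blastocladiella emersonii, codon optimized for C. elegans and cloned between XbaI and KpnI sites. It is a rhodopsin fused to a guanylyl cyclase domain and produces cGMP upon illumination. An SL2 trans-splicing element then links it to mCherry, so both proteins come from one operon-like transcript as separate polypeptides. Red fluorescence therefore marks expressing cells without tagging the opsin.

The automated feature table annotates mCherry but not the myo-3 promoter, the BeCyclOp coding region or the SL2 element. The short hits in that region, labelled as mEGFP with synthetic introns and as a GAL4 DNA-binding domain, are probably incidental matches, possibly to worm-style synthetic introns, rather than functional parts. An aex-5 fragment downstream of mCherry is likewise unexplained by the record, and the 3′ UTR is not stated. The construct is used for optogenetic manipulation of cGMP levels in worm muscle.
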