Features (pLannotate 1.2.2; 14 found; start..end, strand, type, name):
     83..104     +  protein_bind   CAP binding site: CAP binding activates transcription in the presence of cAMP. E. coli catabolite activator protein
    119..149     +  promoter       lac promoter: promoter for the E. coli lac operon
    157..173     +  protein_bind   lac operator: The lac repressor binds to the lac operator to inhibit transcription in E. coli. This inhibition can be relieved by adding lactose or isopropyl-β-D-thiogalactopyranoside (IPTG). lac repressor encoded by lacI
   3483..3538    +  CDS            mEGFP (fragment): monomeric enhanced GFP, optimized with synthetic introns for expression in C. elegans
   3899..3915    +  CDS            GAL4 DNA binding domain (fragment): DNA binding domain of the GAL4 transcriptional activator; Saccharomyces cerevisiae GAL4 (truncated)
   4113..4167    +  CDS            mEGFP (fragment): monomeric enhanced GFP, optimized with synthetic introns for expression in C. elegans
   4901..5608    +  CDS            mCherry: mCherry is a basic (constitutively fluorescent) red fluorescent protein published in 2004, derived from Discosoma sp.. It is reported to be a very rapidly-maturing monomer with low acid sensitivity.
   6218..6370    +  CDS            aex-5 (fragment): AEX5_CAEEL - Also known as kpc-3 From Caenorhabditis elegans.
   6498..6533    +  CDS            rop (fragment): Rop protein, which maintains plasmids at low copy number; rop
   6635..6734    +  misc_feature   bom (fragment): basis of mobility region from pBR322
   6836..6940    +  promoter       AmpR promoter: bla
   6941..7801    +  CDS            AmpR: β-lactamase; bla; confers resistance to ampicillin, carbenicillin, and related antibiotics
   7972..8560    +  rep_origin     ori: high-copy-number ColE1/pMB1/pBR322/pUC origin of replication
   8743..70      +  CDS            lacI (fragment) (across the origin): lac repressor; lacI; The lac repressor binds to the lac operator to inhibit transcription in E. coli. This inhibition can be relieved by adding lactose or isopropyl-β-D-thiogalactopyranoside (IPTG).
>Addgene plasmid #168173 | pJN63 [pmyo-3::BeCyclOp::SL2::mCherry] | addgene full sequence | sequence record 332389 | Addgene NGS Result
TCCCCGCGCGTTGGCCGATTCATTAATGCAGCTGGCACGACAGGTTTCCCGACTGGAAAGCGGGCAGTGA
GCGCAACGCAATTAATGTGAGTTAGCTCACTCATTAGGCACCCCAGGCTTTACACTTTATGCTTCCGGCT
CGTATGTTGTGTGGAATTGTGAGCGGATAACAATTTCACACAGGAAACAGCTATGACCATGATTACGCCA
AGCTTGCGGCTATAATAAGTTCTTGAATAAAATAATTTTCCCGACAAAACATGAGTATTTCTTTCGAAAA
TAAAAGTGCAGGCTAATTAGAGATTATTCTGTAATTAACTGCATAATTTGTCACGTGCCATAGTTTTACA
TTCCACTACGTCATAGTTCTTAAAATACTAATCTCCTGAAAATAGAAGTAGGTGAAGAAAGTTTAATTAT
CAGTTCTAAAATGACAATTGATCTTTGGAATATGTTCTGAAACTACCGATCATTGAACAGATGCTATTTG
AATGATATAGAATTGTATATTTGCAATTTCTGAAACGCGTTCTTAAAGGCACACAGATTAATTCAAAAGG
GTCTGGCCGCAAAAAGGTTTATGGTGGCCGATTTTGAGTTTTGTGTGTGATTGCTTTTTCACAATCAGTG
TTTTCAGGATTATGTGATGAACTAGATCTTCAAGTTTCGTTACATTTCATATGTTTTCGGAACTCACGAA
GTACATATTGGGTATTGTGCTCAAAAAATTCAGCAATCAGCTTCGCTCCGCTGACTTTAGAACCCAAAAA
AATAGTATGGCCAAACTGACTGTGTTACGATCATTTCAATTTTTCAATACATATTTAAGATTTCTAAGAG
TAAGAAGGTCAAAAACTGTTCTGGAATACATATATATTTTTCAGGTTACAATTAGTCAAAAAGTGCACTG
AAATATACGTTTTAATTTCACGAATAACCCAATTAGTTCAATGTATTTTTGGTCAACCAACGTTAAAGTT
TGGCTTCCAACCAATTATCATTTCTGATCAACCACAATGTTTTTTCTTTATCTGCAAGTTAATTTTTTAT
TTTTATCCAGATGTTTGGCATATTTTTCAATTCTTCACTAGCGCCCACTTCTTGCACTTCCGGCGCCCTG
AATCTAATGCATCTGTTGCAAGAATTGAAAGACCAATCAACACATTGTTTTCTTCACGAGATACTGAAGA
AAATGAATAAAAACAGAGAAAAAGAGCCATGTGATTAGTGACAACTGTTGCTAACAGATACCATAGCTTG
GACTTGGTACGTGATGGCAACGTATGGGTCAACAAAAATGATTGCAGAGGGGGTGCAAAACAGTCAAGTC
GAGAAAATATGAAAAACAGAAAACAAAGAACAGAAAAATGGGTTTGAGAGTCAGTATAATTTATAAAAGA
AAAATTGTACATAGAAATTAACCATTTTTGTAGAAGAAGTTATTTTTCAAGCATCGTTAAAAATTATTCA
AAGCACCTTATTTCATATTTAATTTTAAACATGGTTAAATGAACAACACGGTGCGCAATCAGGAAAACTT
GAAATCTGAAACTGTTGTTGTGATCTTCTTCGCAACTGTTCAGATAGCACTAGTGTAATGTTAAGAGTGC
GCGAATATAATGGAATATAATGGATCACACCTCCTGCCATCAGGTAAACGTCTCTGTTATCACATATTTC
CAACTATTAAATTTTTACCTTTTACAGTTTTACATTTTTTTGAAAAAAGTAACTTTTTGTCTTCAAAATC
CCTGACGAAAATATCAAATATTTTAATCGAGACTGCAGAGGAACCGATTGATGATTTGGAAAATCCAGCT
TTACCTGTGTAAGAACTGAAAAGTTTCATAACCCTAGGGTATTCCCAGTTACATTCCCCACTGGCTAACA
ATAGCACCCAGTTTTTCATCACCTTTCTTCAAATTTCTCGGCGATTTGTTAAAAACAAAATTTGTGTCCC
TTCTCTGATATCTCTATGTCTCTAAACACAAGTTCATCGGAAAACGAAGGAGGGTAGGTGTTGGTTGGGC
TCCCGAAGTGAAAATAGAAGAGCAAGAATAGAATATTAGAGAGAGAGTGCAGAGAGGGCGGGATAGCTCC
CGGGATTCCGTTTTCTTCTTCTTTATCTTCAACGATGATGTGTGTGCGTGTTGTATAGATTCTGTTGCTC
CCCCACAACTCGCTCCGAAGGCTCAATACAATTCAATTGATATTGGAGGAGAGCCTACCGGAGTGGGAGG
ATAAGAAGAAACATAAGAAGAAGAAGAAGAAGAAGCATGCTTCTGGTTTTTGATGCTATGAAAACGGCAC
AAAAAGATGATTGAGGTCCCTTTTCAATACCTTCTCTCATCTTTCAAATCCCATTGAAACCTAAAACTTC
TCACCACGCTTTACCATTGTTCTCCAAAAACTTATAGCAATGTCTATAACTTTTTTATCTCTGAAAAGCA
GTGTTCCATTTTTCTTTTTCCTATTTTATTTCAATTGTTTCTCACATTTCGTTTGGATTCTTTGCTTGTC
AACCAGCTTCTTCTTCCACTTTTACCGTCTAATTTTCAGGGCAGGGAGCCATCAAACCCACGACCACTAG
ATCCATCTAGAATGAAGGACAAGGACAACAACCTCCGTGGAGCCTGCTCCTCCTGCAACTGCCCAGAGTA
CTGCTTCTCCCCAACCTCCACCCTCTGCGACGACTGCAAGTGCTCCGTCACCAAGCACCCAATCGTCGAG
CAACCACTCTCCCGTAACGGATCCTTCCGTTCCTCCGGAGCCTCCCTCCTCCCATCCCCATCCTCCCCAA
ACGTCAAGATCACCTCCACCGTCGGACTCCGTTCCCGTAAGTCCGAGTCCCAAGCCAACGTCCGTGGATC
CATGATCTCCAACTCCAACTCCGGATCCCGTTCCAACAACTCCGGAGGAGCCGGAGGAGGATCCGGAGGA
TCCTCCTCCTCCAAGGTAAGTTTAAACATATATATACTAACTAACCCTGATTATTTAAATTTTCAGGGAG
GATCCGCCCTCGCCAACTACCAATCCGCCATGTCCGAGCTCTGGTCCTGGAACATGATGCTCTCCACCCC
ATCCCTCAAGTTCCTCACCGTCCAATTCACCACCTGGATCGTCCTCACCACCGTCGGAGCCATCTACACC
CTCTTCTTCCACGAGCGCCAAGCCTACAACCGTGGATGGGCCGACATCTGGTACGGATACGGAGCCTTCG
GATTCGGACTCGGACTCTCCTTCGCCTACATGGGATTCACCGGAGCCCGTAACCCAGAGAAGAAGGCCCT
CTCCCTCTGCCTCCTCGGAGTCAACTTCATCTCCTTCATGTCCTACATCATCATCATGCTCCGTCTCACC
CCAACCATCGAGGGAACCATGGCCAACCCAGTCGAGCCAGCCCGTTACCTCGAGTGGATCGCCACCTGCC
CAGTCCTCATCCTCCTCATCTCCGAGATCACCCAATACCCACACGACCCATACAAGGTAAGTTTAAACAG
TTCGGTACTAACTAACCATACATATTTAAATTTTCAGGTCATCGTCAACGACTACGCCCTCTGCCTCGCC
GGATTCGTCGGAGCCATCTCCGCCCAACAACCATGGGGAGACCTCGCCCACTTCGTCTCCTGCCTCTGCT
TCTCCTACGTCGTCTACTCCCTCTGGTCCTGCTTCACCGGAGCCATCGACGGAGAGACCCAATGCAACGT
CGAGAAGTCCGGACTCCGTTGGATCCGTTTCTCCACCATCACCACCTGGTCCCTCTTCCCAATCACCTGG
TTCTCCTACACCTCCGGACTCATCTCCTTCACCGTCGCCGAGGCCGGATTCTCCATGATCGACATCGGAG
CCAAGGTCTTCCTCACCCTCGTCCTCGTCAACTCCACCGTCGAGCAAGCCCAAAACCAAAAGGTCGACGC
CATCACCGCCATCGCCGAGGAGCTCGAGAACCAAATCAACAACTGCGACGCCATCCTCCAAAAGATGATG
CCAGAGGGAGTCCTCGAGCAACTCAAGAACGGACAAGCCACCGAGGCCAAGGAGTACGAGTCCGTCACCG
TCTTCTTCTCCGACATCACCAACTTCACCGTCATCTCCTCCCGTACCTCCACCAAGGTAAGTTTAAACAT
GATTTTACTAACTAACTAATCTGATTTAAATTTTCAGGACATGATGGCCACCCTCAACAAGCTCTGGCTC
GAGTACGACGCCATCGCCAAGCGTTGGGGAGTCTACAAGGTCGAGACCATCGGAGACGCCTACCTCGGAG
TCACCGGAGCCCCAGACGTCGTCCCAGACCACGCCGAGCGTGCCTGCAACTTCGCCGTCGACATCATCGA
GATGATCAAGTCCTTCAAGACCATCACCGGAGAGTCCATCAACATCCGTATCGGACTCAACTCCGGACCA
GTCACCGCCGGAGTCCTCGGAGACCTCAACCCACACTGGTGCCTCGTCGGAGACACCGTCAACACCGCCT
CCCGTATGGAGTCCACCTCCAAGGCCGGACACATCCACATCTCCGAGTCCACCTACCACTTCATCAAGTC
CAAGTTCGTCACCCAACCACTCGACGTCATGGAGGTCAAGGGAAAGGGAAAGATGCAAACCTACTGGGTC
CTCGGACGTAAGTAAGGTACCGCTGTCTCATCCTACTTTCACCTAGTTAACTGCTTGTCTTAAAATCTAT
GCTTCTCTTTAGTATCTAAAATTTTCCTAGAAGCTTACAAGTATATAAATGGTCTCTTCTCAATAAAGGT
TGTATATTTATTCATCTTATTGAATCTGCCATTTCCTCGTTTTTGCGAGTTTATATACCTTCCAATTTTC
TTTCTATTGTATTTTCAACTTCTAATTTTAATTCAGGGAAACTGCTGTACCGGTAGAAAAAATGCTCGAG
ATGGTGAGCAAGGGCGAGGAGGATAACATGGCCATCATCAAGGAGTTCATGCGCTTCAAGGTGCACATGG
AGGGCTCCGTGAACGGCCACGAGTTCGAGATCGAGGGCGAGGGCGAGGGCCGCCCCTACGAGGGCACCCA
GACCGCCAAGCTGAAGGTGACCAAGGGTGGCCCCCTGCCCTTCGCCTGGGACATCCTGTCCCCTCAGTTC
ATGTACGGCTCCAAGGCCTACGTGAAGCACCCCGCCGACATCCCCGACTACTTGAAGCTGTCCTTCCCCG
AGGGCTTCAAGTGGGAGCGCGTGATGAACTTCGAGGACGGCGGCGTGGTGACCGTGACCCAGGACTCCTC
CCTGCAGGACGGCGAGTTCATCTACAAGGTGAAGCTGCGCGGCACCAACTTCCCCTCCGACGGCCCCGTA
ATGCAGAAGAAGACCATGGGCTGGGAGGCCTCCTCCGAGCGGATGTACCCCGAGGACGGCGCCCTGAAGG
GCGAGATCAAGCAGAGGCTGAAGCTGAAGGACGGCGGCCACTACGACGCTGAGGTCAAGACCACCTACAA
GGCCAAGAAGCCCGTGCAGCTGCCCGGCGCCTACAACGTCAACATCAAGTTGGACATCACCTCCCACAAC
GAGGACTACACCATCGTGGAACAGTACGAACGCGCCGAGGGCCGCCACTCCACCGGCGGCATGGACGAGC
TGTACAAGTAAGAATTCCAACTGAGCGCCGGTCGCTACCATTACCAACTTGTCTGGTGTCAAAAATAATA
GGGGCCGCTGTCATCAGAGTAAGTTTAAACTGAGTTCTACTAACTAACGAGTAATATTTAAATTTTCAGC
ATCTCGCGCCCGTGCCTCTGACTTCTAAGTCCAATTACTCTTCAACATCCCTACATGCTCTTTCTCCCTG
TGCTCCCACCCCCTATTTTTGTTATTATCAAAAAACTTCTCTTAATTTCTTTGTTTTTTAGCTTCTTTTA
AGTCACCTCTAACAATGAAATTGTGTAGATTCAAAAATAGAATTAATTCGTAATAAAAAGTCGAAAAAAA
TTGTGCTCCCTCCCCCCATTAATAATAATTCTATCCCAAAATCTACACAATGTTCTGTGTACACTTCTTA
TGTTTTTTACTTCTGATAAATTTTTTTGAAACATCATAGAAAAAACCGCACACAAAATACCTTATCATAT
GTTACGTTTCAGTTTATGACCGCAATTTTTATTTCTTCGCACGTCTGGGCCTCTCATGACGTCAAATCAT
GCTCATCGTGAAAAAGTTTTGGAGTATTTTTGGAATTTTTCAATCAAGTGAAAGTTTATGAAATTAATTT
TCCTGCTTTTGCTTTTTGGGGTTTCCCCTATTGTTTGTCAAGATTTCGAGGACGGCGTTTTTCTTGCTAA
AATCACAAGTATTGATGAGCACGATGCAAGAAAGATCGGAAGAAGGTTTGGGTTTGAGGCTCAGTGGAAG
GTGAGTAGAAGTTGATAATTTGAAAGTGGAGTAGTGTCTATGGGGTTTTTGCCTTAAATGACAGAATACA
TTCCCAATATACCAAACATAACTGTTTCCTACTAGTCGGCCGTACGGGCCCTTTCGTCTCGCGCGTTTCG
GTGATGACGGTGAAAACCTCTGACACATGCAGCTCCCGGAGACGGTCACAGCTTGTCTGTAAGCGGATGC
CGGGAGCAGACAAGCCCGTCAGGGCGCGTCAGCGGGTGTTGGCGGGTGTCGGGGCTGGCTTAACTATGCG
GCATCAGAGCAGATTGTACTGAGAGTGCACCATATGCGGTGTGAAATACCGCACAGATGCGTAAGGAGAA
AATACCGCATCAGGCGGCCTTAATTAAGGGCCTCGTGATACGCCTATTTTTATAGGTTAATGTCATGATA
ATAATGGTTTCTTAGACGTCAGGTGGCACTTTTCGGGGAAATGTGCGCGGAACCCCTATTTGTTTATTTT
TCTAAATACATTCAAATATGTATCCGCTCATGAGACAATAACCCTGATAAATGCTTCAATAATATTGAAA
AAGGAAGAGTATGAGTATTCAACATTTCCGTGTCGCCCTTATTCCCTTTTTTGCGGCATTTTGCCTTCCT
GTTTTTGCTCACCCAGAAACGCTGGTGAAAGTAAAAGATGCTGAAGATCAGTTGGGTGCACGAGTGGGTT
ACATCGAACTGGATCTCAACAGCGGTAAGATCCTTGAGAGTTTTCGCCCCGAAGAACGTTTTCCAATGAT
GAGCACTTTTAAAGTTCTGCTATGTGGCGCGGTATTATCCCGTATTGACGCCGGGCAAGAGCAACTCGGT
CGCCGCATACACTATTCTCAGAATGACTTGGTTGAGTACTCACCAGTCACAGAAAAGCATCTTACGGATG
GCATGACAGTAAGAGAATTATGCAGTGCTGCCATAACCATGAGTGATAACACTGCGGCCAACTTACTTCT
GACAACGATCGGAGGACCGAAGGAGCTAACCGCTTTTTTGCACAACATGGGGGATCATGTAACTCGCCTT
GATCGTTGGGAACCGGAGCTGAATGAAGCCATACCAAACGACGAGCGTGACACCACGATGCCTGTAGCAA
TGGCAACAACGTTGCGCAAACTATTAACTGGCGAACTACTTACTCTAGCTTCCCGGCAACAATTAATAGA
CTGGATGGAGGCGGATAAAGTTGCAGGACCACTTCTGCGCTCGGCCCTTCCGGCTGGCTGGTTTATTGCT
GATAAATCTGGAGCCGGTGAGCGTGGGTCTCGCGGTATCATTGCAGCACTGGGGCCAGATGGTAAGCCCT
CCCGTATCGTAGTTATCTACACGACGGGGAGTCAGGCAACTATGGATGAACGAAATAGACAGATCGCTGA
GATAGGTGCCTCACTGATTAAGCATTGGTAACTGTCAGACCAAGTTTACTCATATATACTTTAGATTGAT
TTAAAACTTCATTTTTAATTTAAAAGGATCTAGGTGAAGATCCTTTTTGATAATCTCATGACCAAAATCC
CTTAACGTGAGTTTTCGTTCCACTGAGCGTCAGACCCCGTAGAAAAGATCAAAGGATCTTCTTGAGATCC
TTTTTTTCTGCGCGTAATCTGCTGCTTGCAAACAAAAAAACCACCGCTACCAGCGGTGGTTTGTTTGCCG
GATCAAGAGCTACCAACTCTTTTTCCGAAGGTAACTGGCTTCAGCAGAGCGCAGATACCAAATACTGTTC
TTCTAGTGTAGCCGTAGTTAGGCCACCACTTCAAGAACTCTGTAGCACCGCCTACATACCTCGCTCTGCT
AATCCTGTTACCAGTGGCTGCTGCCAGTGGCGATAAGTCGTGTCTTACCGGGTTGGACTCAAGACGATAG
TTACCGGATAAGGCGCAGCGGTCGGGCTGAACGGGGGGTTCGTGCACACAGCCCAGCTTGGAGCGAACGA
CCTACACCGAACTGAGATACCTACAGCGTGAGCTATGAGAAAGCGCCACGCTTCCCGAAGGGAGAAAGGC
GGACAGGTATCCGGTAAGCGGCAGGGTCGGAACAGGAGAGCGCACGAGGGAGCTTCCAGGGGGAAACGCC
TGGTATCTTTATAGTCCTGTCGGGTTTCGCCACCTCTGACTTGAGCGTCGATTTTTGTGATGCTCGTCAG
GGGGGCGGAGCCTATGGAAAAACGCCAGCAACGCGGCCTTTTTACGGTTCCTGGCCTTTTGCTGGCCTTT
TGCTCACATGTTCTTTCCTGCGTTATCCCCTGATTCTGTGGATAACCGTATTACCGCCTTTGAGTGAGCT
GATACCGCTCGCCGCAGCCGAACGACCGAGCGCAGCGAGTCAGTGAGCGAGGAAGCGGAAGAGCGCCCAA
TACGCAAACCGCCTC
